>Addgene plasmid #143874 | TFORF0385 | addgene full sequence | sequence record 338767 | Addgene NGS Result
GGCTCCGGTGCCCGTCAGTGGGCAGAGCGCACATCGCCCACAGTCCCCGAGAAGTTGGGGGGAGGGGTCG
GCAATTGAACCGGTGCCTAGAGAAGGTGGCGCGGGGTAAACTGGGAAAGTGATGTCGTGTACTGGCTCCG
CCTTTTTCCCGAGGGTGGGGGAGAACCGTATATAAGTGCAGTAGTCGCCGTGAACGTTCTTTTTCGCAAC
GGGTTTGCCGCCAGAACACAGGTAAGTGCCGTGTGTGGTTCCCGCGGGCCTGGCCTCTTTACGGGTTATG
GCCCTTGCGTGCCTTGAATTACTTCCACCTGGCTGCAGTACGTGATTCTTGATCCCGAGCTTCGGGTTGG
AAGTGGGTGGGAGAGTTCGAGGCCTTGCGCTTAAGGAGCCCCTTCGCCTCGTGCTTGAGTTGAGGCCTGG
CCTGGGCGCTGGGGCCGCCGCGTGCGAATCTGGTGGCACCTTCGCGCCTGTCTCGCTGCTTTCGATAAGT
CTCTAGCCATTTAAAATTTTTGATGACCTGCTGCGACGCTTTTTTTCTGGCAAGATAGTCTTGTAAATGC
GGGCCAAGATCTGCACACTGGTATTTCGGTTTTTGGGGCCGCGGGCGGCGACGGGGCCCGTGCGTCCCAG
CGCACATGTTCGGCGAGGCGGGGCCTGCGAGCGCGGCCACCGAGAATCGGACGGGGGTAGTCTCAAGCTG
GCCGGCCTGCTCTGGTGCCTGGCCTCGCGCCGCCGTGTATCGCCCCGCCCTGGGCGGCAAGGCTGGCCCG
GTCGGCACCAGTTGCGTGAGCGGAAAGATGGCCGCTTCCCGGCCCTGCTGCAGGGAGCTCAAAATGGAGG
ACGCGGCGCTCGGGAGAGCGGGCGGGTGAGTCACCCACACAAAGGAAAAGGGCCTTTCCGTCCTCAGCCG
TCGCTTCATGTGACTCCACGGAGTACCGGGCGCCGTCCAGGCACCTCGATTAGTTCTCGAGCTTTTGGAG
TACGTCGTCTTTAGGTTGGGGGGAGGGGTTTTATGCGATGGAGTTTCCCCACACTGAGTGGGTGGAGACT
GAAGTTAGGCCAGCTTGGCACTTGATGTAATTCTCCTTGGAATTTGCCCTTTTTGAGTTTGGATCTTGGT
TCATTCTCAAGCCTCAGACAGTGGTTCAAAGTTTTTTTCTTCCATTTCAGGTGTCGTGAGGCTAGCACCG
CCACC
[4842 nt withheld, positions 1196-6037]
TAGTAATGAACTAGTCCGTAACTTGAAAGTATTTCGATTTCTTGGCTTTATATATCTTGTGGAAAGGACG
AACTATGATGGGCTCCAACCGCACAACGCGTTAAGTCGACAATCAACCTCTGGATTACAAAATTTGTGAA
AGATTGACTGGTATTCTTAACTATGTTGCTCCTTTTACGCTATGTGGATACGCTGCTTTAATGCCTTTGT
ATCATGCTATTGCTTCCCGTATGGCTTTCATTTTCTCCTCCTTGTATAAATCCTGGTTGCTGTCTCTTTA
TGAGGAGTTGTGGCCCGTTGTCAGGCAACGTGGCGTGGTGTGCACTGTGTTTGCTGACGCAACCCCCACT
GGTTGGGGCATTGCCACCACCTGTCAGCTCCTTTCCGGGACTTTCGCTTTCCCCCTCCCTATTGCCACGG
CGGAACTCATCGCCGCCTGCCTTGCCCGCTGCTGGACAGGGGCTCGGCTGTTGGGCACTGACAATTCCGT
GGTGTTGTCGGGGAAATCATCGTCCTTTCCTTGGCTGCTCGCCTGTGTTGCCACCTGGATTCTGCGCGGG
ACGTCCTTCTGCTACGTCCCTTCGGCCCTCAATCCAGCGGACCTTCCTTCCCGCGGCCTGCTGCCGGCTC
TGCGGCCTCTTCCGCGTCTTCGCCTTCGCCCTCAGACGAGTCGGATCTCCCTTTGGGCCGCCTCCCCGCG
TCGACTTTAAGACCAATGACTTACAAGGCAGCTGTAGATCTTAGCCACTTTTTAAAAGAAAAGGGGGGAC
TGGAAGGGCTAATTCACTCCCAACGAAGACAAGATCTGCTTTTTGCTTGTACTGGGTCTCTCTGGTTAGA
CCAGATCTGAGCCTGGGAGCTCTCTGGCTAACTAGGGAACCCACTGCTTAAGCCTCAATAAAGCTTGCCT
TGAGTGCTTCAAGTAGTGTGTGCCCGTCTGTTGTGTGACTCTGGTAACTAGAGATCCCTCAGACCCTTTT
AGTCAGTGTGGAAAATCTCTAGCAGTACGTATAGTAGTTCATGTCATCTTATTATTCAGTATTTATAACT
TGCAAAGAAATGAATATCAGAGAGTGAGAGGAACTTGTTTATTGCAGCTTATAATGGTTACAAATAAAGC
AATAGCATCACAAATTTCACAAATAAAGCATTTTTTTCACTGCATTCTAGTTGTGGTTTGTCCAAACTCA
TCAATGTATCTTATCATGTCTGGCTCTAGCTATCCCGCCCCTAACTCCGCCCATCCCGCCCCTAACTCCG
CCCAGTTCCGCCCATTCTCCGCCCCATGGCTGACTAATTTTTTTTATTTATGCAGAGGCCGAGGCCGCCT
CGGCCTCTGAGCTATTCCAGAAGTAGTGAGGAGGCTTTTTTGGAGGCCTAGGGACGTACCCAATTCGCCC
TATAGTGAGTCGTATTACGCGCGCTCACTGGCCGTCGTTTTACAACGTCGTGACTGGGAAAACCCTGGCG
TTACCCAACTTAATCGCCTTGCAGCACATCCCCCTTTCGCCAGCTGGCGTAATAGCGAAGAGGCCCGCAC
CGATCGCCCTTCCCAACAGTTGCGCAGCCTGAATGGCGAATGGG
[124 nt withheld, positions 7622-7745]
C
[91 nt withheld, positions 7747-7837]
A
[49 nt withheld, positions 7839-7887]
CCTTTGACGTTGGAGTCCACGTTCTTT
[37 nt withheld, positions 7915-7951]
ACCCTATCTCGGTCTATTCTTTTGATTTATAAGGGATTTTGCCGATTTCGGCCTATTGGTTAAAAAATGA
GCTGATTTAACAAAAATTTAACGCGAATTTTAACAAAATATTAACGCTTACAATTTAGGTGGCACTTTTC
GGGGAAATGTGCGCGGAACCCCTATTTGTTTATTTTTCTAAATACATTCAAATATGTATCCGCTCATGAG
ACAATAACCCTGATAAATGCTTCAATAATATTGAAAAAGGAAGAGTATGAGTATTCAACATTTCCGTGTC
GCCCTTATTCCCTTTTTTGCGGCATTTTGCCTTCCTGTTTTTGCTCACCCAGAAACGCTGGTGAAAGTAA
AAGATGCTGAAGATCAGTTGGGTGCACGAGTGGGTTACATCGAACTGGATCTCAACAGCGGTAAGATCCT
TGAGAGTTTTCGCCCCGAAGAACGTTTTCCAATGATGAGCACTTTTAAAGTTCTGCTATGTGGCGCGGTA
TTATCCCGTATTGACGCCGGGCAAGAGCAACTCGGTCGCCGCATACACTATTCTCAGAATGACTTGGTTG
AGTACTCACCAGTCACAGAAAAGCATCTTACGGATGGCATGACAGTAAGAGAATTATGCAGTGCTGCCAT
AACCATGAGTGATAACACTGCGGCCAACTTACTTCTGACAACGATCGGAGGACCGAAGGAGCTAACCGCT
TTTTTGCACAACATGGGGGATCATGTAACTCGCCTTGATCGTTGGGAACCGGAGCTGAATGAAGCCATAC
CAAACGACGAGCGTGACACCACGATGCCTGTAGCAATGGCAACAACGTTGCGCAAACTATTAACTGGCGA
ACTACTTACTCTAGCTTCCCGGCAACAATTAATAGACTGGATGGAGGCGGATAAAGTTGCAGGACCACTT
CTGCGCTCGGCCCTTCCGGCTGGCTGGTTTATTGCTGATAAATCTGGAGCCGGTGAGCGTGGGTCTCGCG
GTATCATTGCAGCACTGGGGCCAGATGGTAAGCCCTCCCGTATCGTAGTTATCTACACGACGGGGAGTCA
GGCAACTATGGATGAACGAAATAGACAGATCGCTGAGATAGGTGCCTCACTGATTAAGCATTGGTAACTG
TCAGACCAAGTTTACTCATATATACTTTAGATTGATTTAAAACTTCATTTTTAATTTAAAAGGATCTAGG
TGAAGATCCTTTTTGATAATCTCATGACCAAAATCCCTTAACGTGAGTTTTCGTTCCACTGAGCGTCAGA
CCCCGTAGAAAAGATCAAAGGATCTTCTTGAGATCCTTTTTTTCTGCGCGTAATCTGCTGCTTGCAAACA
AAAAAACCACCGCTACCAGCGGTGGTTTGTTTGCCGGATCAAGAGCTACCAACTCTTTTTCCGAAGGTAA
CTGGCTTCAGCAGAGCGCAGATACCAAATACTGTTCTTCTAGTGTAGCCGTAGTTAGGCCACCACTTCAA
GAACTCTGTAGCACCGCCTACATACCTCGCTCTGCTAATCCTGTTACCAGTGGCTGCTGCCAGTGGCGAT
AAGTCGTGTCTTACCGGGTTGGACTCAAGACGATAGTTACCGGATAAGGCGCAGCGGTCGGGCTGAACGG
GGGGTTCGTGCACACAGCCCAGCTTGGAGCGAACGACCTACACCGAACTGAGATACCTACAGCGTGAGCT
ATGAGAAAGCGCCACGCTTCCCGAAGGGAGAAAGGCGGACAGGTATCCGGTAAGCGGCAGGGTCGGAACA
GGAGAGCGCACGAGGGAGCTTCCAGGGGGAAACGCCTGGTATCTTTATAGTCCTGTCGGGTTTCGCCACC
TCTGACTTGAGCGTCGATTTTTGTGATGCTCGTCAGGGGGGCGGAGCCTATGGAAAAACGCCAGCAACGC
GGCCTTTTTACGGTTCCTGGCCTTTTGCTGGCCTTTTGCTCACATGTTCTTTCCTGCGTTATCCCCTGAT
TCTGTGGATAACCGTATTACCGCCTTTGAGTGAGCTGATACCGCTCGCCGCAGCCGAACGACCGAGCGCA
GCGAGTCAGTGAGCGAGGAAGCGGAAGAGCGCCCAATACGCAAACCGCCTCTCCCCGCGCGTTGGCCGAT
TCATTAATGCAGCTGGCACGACAGGTTTCCCGACTGGAAAGCGGGCAGTGAGCGCAACGCAATTAATGTG
AGTTAGCTCACTCATTAGGCACCCCAGGCTTTACACTTTATGCTTCCGGCTCGTATGTTGTGTGGAATTG
TGAGCGGATAACAATTTCACACAGGAAACAGCTATGACCATGATTACGCCAAGCGCGCAATTAACCCTCA
CTAAAGGGAACAAAAGCTGGAGCTGCAAGCTTAATGTAGTCTTATGCAATACTCTTGTAGTCTTGCAACA
TGGTAACGATGAGTTAGCAACATGCCTTACAAGGAGAGAAAAAGCACCGTGCATGCCGATTGGTGGAAGT
AAGGTGGTACGATCGTGCCTTATTAGGAAGGCAACAGACGGGTCTGACATGGATTGGACGAACCACTGAA
TTGCCGCATTGCAGAGATATTGTATTTAAGTGCCTAGCTCGATACATAAACGGGTCTCTCTGGTTAGACC
AGATCTGAGCCTGGGAGCTCTCTGGCTAACTAGGGAACCCACTGCTTAAGCCTCAATAAAGCTTGCCTTG
AGTGCTTCAAGTAGTGTGTGCCCGTCTGTTGTGTGACTCTGGTAACTAGAGATCCCTCAGACCCTTTTAG
TCAGTGTGGAAAATCTCTAGCAGTGGCGCCCGAACAGGGACTTGAAAGCGAAAGGGAAACCAGAGGAGCT
CTCTCGACGCAGGACTCGGCTTGCTGAAGCGCGCACGGCAAGAGGCGAGGGGCGGCGACTGGTGAGTACG
CCAAAAATTTTGACTAGCGGAGGCTAGAAGGAGAGAGATGGGTGCGAGAGCGTCAGTATTAAGCGGGGGA
GAATTAGATCGCGATGGGAAAAAATTCGGTTAAGGCCAGGGGGAAAGAAAAAATATAAATTAAAACATAT
AGTATGGGCAAGCAGGGAGCTAGAACGATTCGCAGTTAATCCTGGCCTGTTAGAAACATCAGAAGGCTGT
AGACAAATACTGGGACAGCTACAACCATCCCTTCAGACAGGATCAGAAGAACTTAGATCATTATATAATA
CAGTAGCAACCCTCTATTGTGTGCATCAAAGGATAGAGATAAAAGACACCAAGGAAGCTTTAGACAAGAT
AGAGGAAGAGCAAAACAAAAGTAAGACCACCGCACAGCAAGCGGCCGCTGATCTTCAGACCTGGAGGAGG
AGATATGAGGGACAATTGGAGAAGTGAATTATATAAATATAAAGTAGTAAAAATTGAACCATTAGGAGTA
GCACCCACCAAGGCAAAGAGAAGAGTGGTGCAGAGAGAAAAAAGAGCAGTGGGAATAGGAGCTTTGTTCC
TTGGGTTCTTGGGAGCAGCAGGAAGCACTATGGGCGCAGCGTCAATGACGCTGACGGTACAGGCCAGACA
ATTATTGTCTGGTATAGTGCAGCAGCAGAACAATTTGCTGAGGGCTATTGAGGCGCAACAGCATCTGTTG
CAACTCACAGTCTGGGGCATCAAGCAGCTCCAGGCAAGAATCCTGGCTGTGGAAAGATACCTAAAGGATC
AACAGCTCCTGGGGATTTGGGGTTGCTCTGGAAAACTCATTTGCACCACTGCTGTGCCTTGGAATGCTAG
TTGGAGTAATAAATCTCTGGAACAGATTTGGAATCACACGACCTGGATGGAGTGGGACAGAGAAATTAAC
AATTACACAAGCTTAATACACTCCTTAATTGAAGAATCGCAAAACCAGCAAGAAAAGAATGAACAAGAAT
TATTGGAATTAGATAAATGGGCAAGTTTGTGGAATTGGTTTAACATAACAAATTGGCTGTGGTATATAAA
ATTATTCATAATGATAGTAGGAGGCTTGGTAGGTTTAAGAATAGTTTTTGCTGTACTTTCTATAGTGAAT
AGAGTTAGGCAGGGATATTCACCATTATCGTTTCAGACCCACCTCCCAACCCCGAGGGGACCCATGCATT
GCATCTCAATTAGTCAGCAACCAGGTGTGGAAAGTCCCCAGGCTCCCCAGCAGGCAGAAGTATGCAAAGC
ATGCGTCTCAATTAGTCAGCAACCATAGTCCCGCCCCTAACTCCGCCCATCCCGCCCCTAACTCCGCCCA
GTTCCGCCCATTCTCCGCCCCATGGCTGACTAATTTTTTTTATTTATGCAGAGGCCGAGGCCGCCTCGGC
CTCTGAGCTATTCCAGAAGTAGTGAGGAGGCTTTTTTGGAGGCCTAGGCTTTTGCAAAAAGCTTTCTAGA
GGTACCACCGGAGCTTACCATGACCGAGTACAAGCCCACGGTGCGCCTCGCCACCCGCGACGACGTCCCC
AGGGCCGTACGCACCCTCGCCGCCGCGTTCGCCGACTACCCCGCCACGCGCCACACCGTCGATCCGGACC
GCCACATCGAGCGGGTCACCGAGCTGCAAGAACTCTTCCTCACGCGCGTCGGGCTCGACATCGGCAAGGT
GTGGGTCGCGGACGACGGCGCCGCCGTGGCGGTCTGGACCACGCCGGAGAGCGTCGAAGCGGGGGCGGTG
TTCGCCGAGATCGGCCCGCGCATGGCCGAGTTGAGCGGTTCCCGGCTGGCCGCGCAGCAACAGATGGAAG
GCCTCCTGGCGCCGCACCGGCCCAAGGAGCCCGCGTGGTTCCTGGCCACCGTCGGCGTCTCGCCCGACCA
CCAGGGCAAGGGTCTGGGCAGCGCCGTCGTGCTCCCCGGAGTGGAGGCGGCCGAGCGCGCCGGGGTGCCC
GCCTTCCTGGAGACCTCCGCGCCCCGCAACCTCCCCTTCTACGAGCGGCTCGGCTTCACCGTCACCGCCG
ACGTCGAGGTGCCCGAAGGACCGCGCACCTGGTGCATGACCCGCAAGCCCGGTGCCAGTTAACGAATTCT
AGATCTTGAGACAAATGGCAGTATTCATCCACAATTTTAAAAGAAAAGGGGGGATTGGGGGGTACAGTGC
AGGGGAAAGAATAGTAGACATAATAGCAACAGACATACAAACTAAAGAATTACAAAAACAAATTACAAAA
ATTCAAAATTTTCGGGTTTATTACAGGGACAGCAGAGATCCACTTTGGCGCCGGCTCGAGGCCTGCAGGT
GCAAAGATGGATAAAGTTTTAAACAGAGAGGAATCTTTGCAGCTAATGGACCTTCTAGGTCTTGAAAGGA
GTGGGAATT
Features (pLannotate 1.2.2; 31 found; start..end, strand, type, name):
      1..1179    +  promoter       EF-1α promoter: strong constitutive promoter for human elongation factor EF-1α
   1196..6037    +  CDS            Smarca4 (sequence withheld): SMCA4_MOUSE - Also known as Baf190a, Brg1, Snf2b, Snf2l4. Experimental evidence at protein level: Swiss-Prot protein existence level 1. Involved in transcriptional activation and repression of select genes by chromatin remodeling (alteration of DNA-nucleosome topology). Component of SWI/SNF chromatin remodeling complexes that carry out key enzymatic activities, changing chromatin structure by altering DNA-histone contacts within a nucleosome in an ATP-dependent manner. Component of the CREST-BRG1 complex, a multiprotein complex that regulates promoter activation by orchestrating the calcium- d
   6053..6106    +  promoter       U6 promoter (fragment): RNA polymerase III promoter for human U6 snRNA
   6148..6736    +  misc_feature   WPRE: woodchuck hepatitis virus posttranscriptional regulatory element
   6787..6806    +  misc_feature   cPPT/CTS (fragment): central polypurine tract and central termination sequence of HIV-1
   6808..7041    +  LTR            3' LTR (ΔU3): self-inactivating 3' long terminal repeat (LTR) from HIV-1
   7119..7240    +  polyA_signal   SV40 poly(A) signal: SV40 polyadenylation signal
   7280..7415    +  rep_origin     SV40 ori: SV40 origin of replication
   7436..7454    -  promoter       T7 promoter: promoter for bacteriophage T7 RNA polymerase
   7462..7617    +  CDS            lacZα (fragment): LacZα fragment of β-galactosidase; lacZ fragment
   7622..8050    +  rep_origin     f1 ori (sequence partly withheld): f1 bacteriophage origin of replication; arrow indicates direction of (+) strand synthesis
   8103..8207    +  promoter       AmpR promoter: bla
   8208..9068    +  CDS            AmpR: β-lactamase; bla; confers resistance to ampicillin, carbenicillin, and related antibiotics
   9239..9827    +  rep_origin     ori: high-copy-number ColE1/pMB1/pBR322/pUC origin of replication
  10010..10102   +  CDS            lacI (fragment): lac repressor; lacI; The lac repressor binds to the lac operator to inhibit transcription in E. coli. This inhibition can be relieved by adding lactose or isopropyl-β-D-thiogalactopyranoside (IPTG).
  10115..10136   +  protein_bind   CAP binding site: CAP binding activates transcription in the presence of cAMP. E. coli catabolite activator protein
  10151..10181   +  promoter       lac promoter: promoter for the E. coli lac operon
  10185..10207   +  protein_bind   lac operator (fragment): The lac repressor binds to the lac operator to inhibit transcription in E. coli. This inhibition can be relieved by adding lactose or isopropyl-β-D-thiogalactopyranoside (IPTG). lac repressor encoded by lacI
  10250..10268   +  promoter       T3 promoter: promoter for bacteriophage T3 RNA polymerase
  10296..10522   +  promoter       RSV promoter: Rous sarcoma virus enhancer/promoter
  10523..10703   +  LTR            5' LTR (truncated): truncated 5' long terminal repeat (LTR) from HIV-1
  10750..10875   +  misc_feature   HIV-1 Ψ: packaging signal of human immunodeficiency virus type 1
  10859..11222   +  CDS            HIV-1 gag (fragment): gag protein from human immunodeficiency virus 1; gag
  11368..11601   +  misc_feature   RRE: The Rev response element (RRE) of HIV-1 allows for Rev-dependent mRNA export from the nucleus to the cytoplasm.
  11978..12004   +  CDS            Rev (fragment): human immunodeficiency virus 1 (HIV-1) Rev protein; rev; enhances nuclear export of unspliced and incompletely spliced viral mRNAs
  12011..12034   +  promoter       SV40 promoter (fragment): SV40 early promoter
  12035..12106   +  promoter       SV40 promoter (fragment): SV40 enhancer and early promoter
  12130..12265   +  rep_origin     SV40 ori: SV40 origin of replication
  12311..12907   +  CDS            PuroR (fragment): puromycin N-acetyltransferase; pac from Streptomyces; confers resistance to puromycin
  12956..13073   +  misc_feature   cPPT/CTS: central polypurine tract and central termination sequence of HIV-1
  13138..13204   +  CDS            small t antigen (fragment): SV40 (simian virus 40) small t antigen
