[The description below was written by a language model from this plasmid's Addgene catalogue record and pLannotate feature annotations shown in this document.]
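Description:
TFORF0385 is a third-generation-style, self-inactivating lentiviral expression plasmid built on the pLX_TRC317 backbone and carrying the human SMARCA4 (BRG1) open reading frame. It belongs to a barcoded transcription factor ORF collection in which each clone carries a unique 24-bp barcode, so that the overexpressed factor can be identified by sequencing in pooled screens. In bacteria the plasmid is maintained through a high-copy ColE1/pUC-type origin and selected with ampicillin via β-lactamase. An f1 origin and remnants of lac/T7/T3 cloning-vector sequence are also present. The depositor warns that the plasmid can recombine, which is a common concern with LTR-containing vectors.

The viral genome is transcribed from an RSV promoter fused to a truncated HIV-1 5' LTR. This is followed by the Ψ packaging signal with a partial gag sequence and by the RRE for Rev-dependent export. Downstream, an SV40 early promoter drives puromycin N-acetyltransferase for selection of transduced mammalian cells, and a cPPT/CTS element aids nuclear import of the viral DNA. The EF-1α promoter then drives constitutive expression of the roughly 4.9 kb SMARCA4 ORF. The automated annotation matched this ORF to the mouse Smarca4 protein, but the catalogue lists it as human and synthesized. SMARCA4 encodes the ATPase subunit of SWI/SNF chromatin remodelling complexes. After the ORF come a short U6-derived fragment, a WPRE to enhance transcript stability and expression, and the ΔU3 3' LTR, with an SV40 polyadenylation signal beyond it. The feature table does not annotate the barcode itself, so its position is not stated. The 13,210 nt sequence matches the sum of the stated backbone and insert sizes.
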