Addgene plasmid #143874: TFORF0385
Purpose: Lentiviral vector for overexpressing transcription factor ORFs with unique 24-bp barcodes. Barcodes facilitate identification of transcription factors in pooled screens.
Depositing lab: Feng Zhang. Depositing organization: Broad Institute. Publication: A transcription factor atlas of directed differentiation. Joung J, Ma S, Tay T, Geiger-Schuller KR, Kirchgatterer PC, Verdine VK, Guo B, Arias-Garcia MA, Allen WE, Singh A, Kuksenko O, Abudayyeh OO, Gootenberg JS, Fu Z, Macrae RK, Buenrostro JD, Regev A, Zhang F. Cell. 2023 Jan 5;186(1):209-229.e26. doi: 10.1016/j.cell.2022.11.026. PubMed 36608654.
Backbone
  Vector backbone: pLX_TRC317
  Backbone manufacturer: Broad Institute Genetic Perturbation Platform
  Backbone size w/o insert (bp): 8264
  Vector type: Mammalian Expression, Lentiviral
  Selectable markers: Puromycin
Growth in bacteria
  Bacterial resistance: Ampicillin, 100 μg/mL
  Growth temperature: 37°C
  Growth strain: NEB Stable
  Copy number: High Copy
Gene/Insert
  Gene/Insert name: SMARCA4
  Species: H. sapiens (human)
  Insert size (bp): 4946
  Entrez Gene: SMARCA4 (a.k.a. BAF190, BAF190A, BRG1, CSS4, MRD16, OTSC12, RTPS2, SNF2, SNF2-beta, SNF2L4, SNF2LB, SWI2, hSNF2b)
  Promoter: EF1a
  Cloning method: Unknown
  Sequencing primers: 5′ GGGTGGAGACTGAAGTTAGGCCAG; 3′ CACATAGCGTAAAAGGAGCAACATAG
Terms and licenses: Academic/Nonprofit Terms; Industry Terms: Not Available to Industry
Depositor comments: XM_017027167,NM_001128847,ENST00000590574 . The transcription factor ORF portion of this plasmid was synthesized by Genewiz. Please test multiple small colonies in case of plasmid recombination. To make this collection available in a timely manner, a portion of this collection was not fully sequenced by Addgene. If an Addgene verified full plasmid sequence is not available, please contact us prior to placing an order to request the full sequence.
How to cite: TFORF0385 was a gift from Feng Zhang (Addgene plasmid # 143874 ; http://n2t.net/addgene:143874 ; RRID:Addgene_143874)
