>Addgene plasmid #143874 | TFORF0385 | depositor partial sequence | sequence record 283749 | Insert
ACCGCCACC
[4842 nt withheld, positions 10-4851]
TAGTAATGAACTAGTCCGTAACTTGAAAGTATTTCGATTTCTTGGCTTTATATATCTTGTGGAAAGGACG
AACTATGATGGGCTCCAACCGCACA
