>Addgene plasmid #143874 | TFORF0385 | depositor partial sequence | sequence record 283750 | Barcode
ACTATGATGGGCTCCAACCGCACA
